Addgene plasmid #172596: pCEP4-myc-PDGFRA-R914W_EGFP-PEST_reporter
Purpose: Mammalian fluorescent (EGFP-PEST) reporter plasmid for PDGFRA-R914W mutant signaling.
Depositing lab: Daniel Kiss. Depositing organization: Houston Methodist. Publication: Polygenic risk impacts PDGFRA mutation penetrance in non-syndromic cleft lip and palate. Yu Y, Alvarado R, Petty LE, Bohlender RJ, Shaw DM, Below JE, Bejar N, Ruiz OE, Tandon B, Eisenhoffer GT, Kiss DL, Huff CD, Letra A, Hecht JT. Hum Mol Genet. 2022 Jul 21;31(14):2348-2357. doi: 10.1093/hmg/ddac037. PubMed 35147171.
Backbone
  Vector backbone: pCEP4
  Backbone manufacturer: Invitrogen
  Backbone size w/o insert (bp): 10375
  Vector type: Mammalian Expression ; EGFP-PEST_Reporter
  Selectable markers: Hygromycin
Growth in bacteria
  Bacterial resistance: Ampicillin, 100 μg/mL
  Growth temperature: 37°C
  Growth strain: DH5alpha
  Copy number: High Copy
Gene/Insert
  Gene/Insert name: myc-PDGFRA-R914W (alt names: Array of serum response elements (SRE) to drive destabilized GFP expression from a minimal promoter.; PDGFRA)
  Species: H. sapiens (human), Synthetic
  Insert size (bp): 3324
  Mutation: PDGFRA-R914W
  Entrez Gene: PDGFRA (a.k.a. CD140A, PDGFR-2, PDGFR2)
  Promoter: CMV
  Tag / fusion protein: Extracellular c-myc epitope tag (N terminal on insert); Signal peptide from influenza HA (N terminal on insert)
  Cloning method: Ligation Independent Cloning
  Sequencing primers: 5′ CMV-F; 3′ pGEX 3'
Resource information
  A portion of this plasmid was derived from a plasmid made by: Erik Procko (Addgene plasmid # 136456)
Terms and licenses: Academic/Nonprofit Terms; Industry Terms: Not Available to Industry
How to cite: pCEP4-myc-PDGFRA-R914W_EGFP-PEST_reporter was a gift from Daniel Kiss (Addgene plasmid # 172596 ; http://n2t.net/addgene:172596 ; RRID:Addgene_172596)
