[The description below was written by a language model from this plasmid's Addgene catalogue record and pLannotate feature annotations shown in this document.]
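Description:
pCEP4-myc-PDGFRA-R914W_EGFP-PEST_reporter is a roughly 15.5 kb mammalian expression and signaling-reporter plasmid built on the Invitrogen pCEP4 episomal backbone. It carries the Epstein-Barr virus oriP origin together with the EBNA1 coding sequence, which allow the plasmid to persist as an extrachromosomal episome in suitable mammalian cells. A hygromycin resistance gene flanked by the HSV thymidine kinase promoter and polyadenylation signal provides selection in those cells. In E. coli it is propagated through a high-copy ColE1/pUC-type origin and selected with ampicillin via β-lactamase. The short annotated fragments of tetracycline resistance, rop, SV40 large T antigen and herpesvirus genes appear to be backbone remnants rather than functional parts.

The plasmid combines two cassettes. In the first, the CMV enhancer and promoter drive human PDGFRA, a receptor tyrosine kinase, carrying the R914W substitution and followed by an SV40 poly(A) signal. According to the catalogue entry, the receptor has an influenza HA signal peptide and an extracellular c-myc epitope at its N terminus, which would permit detection of surface-expressed protein. These short elements are not separately annotated in the feature table. The second cassette is the reporter: the record describes an array of serum response elements placed ahead of a minimal TATA-box promoter, although only the minimal promoter is annotated. This drives EGFP fused to the mouse ornithine decarboxylase PEST degron, which shortens the protein's half-life so that fluorescence follows current transcriptional activity. An upstream synthetic poly(A) signal and an RNA polymerase II pause site insulate the reporter from read-through transcription.

Because receptor and readout sit on one plasmid, green fluorescence reports signaling downstream of the R914W variant in transfected cells. The associated study concerned PDGFRA mutations in non-syndromic cleft lip and palate.
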