Features (pLannotate 1.2.2; 29 found; start..end, strand, type, name):
      1..380     +  enhancer       CMV enhancer: human cytomegalovirus immediate early enhancer
    382..581     +  promoter       CMV promoter: human cytomegalovirus (CMV) immediate early promoter
    741..3938    +  CDS            PDGFRA: PGFRA_HUMAN - Also known as PDGFR2, RHEPDGFRA. Experimental evidence at protein level: Swiss-Prot protein existence level 1. Tyrosine-protein kinase that acts as a cell-surface receptor for PDGFA, PDGFB and PDGFC and plays an essential role in the regulation of embryonic development, cell proliferation, survival and chemotaxis. Depending on the context, promotes or inhibits cell proliferation and cell migration. Plays an important role in the differentiation of bone marrow-derived mesenchymal stem cells. Required for normal skeleton development and cephalic closure during embryonic development
   3964..4098    -  polyA_signal   SV40 poly(A) signal: SV40 polyadenylation signal
   4121..4203    -  CDS            large T antigen (fragment): large T antigen from SV40 (simian virus 40)
   4206..4246    +  CDS            rop (fragment): Rop protein, which maintains plasmids at low copy number; rop
   4848..6637    -  rep_origin     oriP: Epstein-Barr virus oriP replication origin (Yates et al., 2000)
   6642..6860    -  CDS            gL (fragment): GL_EBVB9 - Experimental evidence at protein level: Swiss-Prot protein existence level 1. The heterodimer glycoprotein H-glycoprotein L is required for the fusion of viral and plasma membranes leading to virus entry into the host cell. Acts as a functional inhibitor of gH and maintains gH in an inhibited form. Upon binding to host integrins, gL dissociates from gH leading to activation of the viral fusion glycoproteins gB and gH. Fusion of EBV with B-lymphocytes requires the additional receptor- binding protein gp42, which forms a complex with gH/gL. The heterodimer gH/gL targets also host EPHA
   6943..8868    -  CDS            EBNA1: Epstein-Barr nuclear antigen 1, also known as EBNA-1 crucial for latent viral infection, and for episomal amplification of vectors containing the oriP origin (Okita et al., 2013)
   8906..9250    -  CDS            BRRF2_EBVB9 (fragment): Protein inferred from homology: Swiss-Prot protein existence level 3. From Epstein-Barr virus (strain B95-8) (HHV-4) (Human herpesvirus 4).
   9253..9276    -  promoter       tet promoter (fragment): E. coli promoter for tetracycline efflux protein gene
   9389..9493    +  promoter       AmpR promoter: bla
   9494..10354   +  CDS            AmpR: β-lactamase; bla; confers resistance to ampicillin, carbenicillin, and related antibiotics
  10525..11113   +  rep_origin     ori: high-copy-number ColE1/pMB1/pBR322/pUC origin of replication
  11303..11605   -  CDS            TcR (fragment): tetracycline efflux protein; tet; confers resistance to tetracycline
  11605..11770   -  CDS            AmpR (fragment): β-lactamase confers resistance to ampicillin, carbenicillin, and related antibiotics
  11771..11812   -  promoter       AmpR promoter (fragment): bla
  11875..11923   +  polyA_signal   poly(A) signal: synthetic polyadenylation signal
  11937..12028   +  misc_feature   pause site: RNA polymerase II transcriptional pause signal from the human α2 globin gene
  12207..12238   +  promoter       minP: minimal TATA-box promoter with low basal activity
  12279..12995   +  CDS            EGFP: EGFP is a basic (constitutively fluorescent) green fluorescent protein published in 1996, derived from Aequorea victoria. It is reported to be a rapidly-maturing weak dimer with moderate acid sensitivity.
  12993..13115   +  CDS            Odc1 (fragment): DCOR_MOUSE - Also known as Odc. Experimental evidence at protein level: Swiss-Prot protein existence level 1. Catalyzes the first and rate-limiting step of polyamine biosynthesis that converts ornithine into putrescine, which is the precursor for the polyamines, spermidine and spermine. Polyamines are essential for cell proliferation and are implicated in cellular processes, ranging from DNA replication to apoptosis. From Mus musculus (Mouse).
  13182..13303   -  polyA_signal   SV40 poly(A) signal: SV40 polyadenylation signal
  13326..13394   -  CDS            large T antigen (fragment): large T antigen from SV40 (simian virus 40)
  13405..13448   -  CDS            TcR (fragment): tetracycline efflux protein; tet; confers resistance to tetracycline
  13531..13676   +  promoter       HSV TK promoter: herpes simplex virus thymidine kinase promoter
  13716..14741   +  CDS            HygR: aminoglycoside phosphotransferase from E. coli; aph(4)-Ia; confers resistance to hygromycin
  14806..14854   +  polyA_signal   HSV TK poly(A) signal: herpes simplex virus thymidine kinase polyadenylation signal (Cole and Stacy, 1985)
  15054..15278   +  CDS            gH (fragment): GH_HHV11 - Experimental evidence at protein level: Swiss-Prot protein existence level 1. The heterodimer glycoprotein H-glycoprotein L is required for the fusion of viral and plasma membranes leading to virus entry into the host cell. Following initial binding to host receptor, membrane fusion is mediated by the fusion machinery composed of gB and the heterodimer gH/gL. May also be involved in the fusion between the virion envelope and the outer nuclear membrane during virion morphogenesis. From Human herpesvirus 1 (strain 17) (HHV-1) (Human herpes simplex virus 1).
>Addgene plasmid #172596 | pCEP4-myc-PDGFRA-R914W_EGFP-PEST_reporter | addgene full sequence | sequence record 338758 | Addgene NGS Result
GACATTGATTATTGACTAGTTATTAATAGTAATCAATTACGGGGTCATTAGTTCATAGCCCATATATGGA
GTTCCGCGTTACATAACTTACGGTAAATGGCCCGCCTGGCTGACCGCCCAACGACCCCCGCCCATTGACG
TCAATAATGACGTATGTTCCCATAGTAACGCCAATAGGGACTTTCCATTGACGTCAATGGGTGGAGTATT
TACGGTAAACTGCCCACTTGGCAGTACATCAAGTGTATCATATGCCAAGTCCGCCCCCTATTGACGTCAA
TGACGGTAAATGGCCCGCCTGGCATTATGCCCAGTACATGACCTTACGGGACTTTCCTACTTGGCAGTAC
ATCTACGTATTAGTCATCGCTATTACCATGGTGATGCGGTTTTGGCAGTACACCAATGGGCGTGGATAGC
GGTTTGACTCACGGGGATTTCCAAGTCTCCACCCCATTGACGTCAATGGGAGTTTGTTTTGGCACCAAAA
TCAACGGGACTTTCCAAAATGTCGTAATAACCCCGCCCCGTTGACGCAAATGGGCGGTAGGCGTGTACGG
TGGGAGGTCTATATAAGCAGAGCTCGTTTAGTGAACCGTCAGATCTCTAGAAGCTGGGTACCAGCTGCTA
GCGCCACCATGAAGACCATCATCGCCCTGAGCTACATCTTCTGCCTGGTGTTCGCCGAGCAGAAATTGAT
CAGCGAGGAGGACCTGGGCAGCCCTGGAGGCGCCTCTGGCCAGCTTTCATTACCCTCTATCCTTCCAAAT
GAAAATGAAAAGGTTGTGCAGCTGAATTCATCCTTTTCTCTGAGATGCTTTGGGGAGAGTGAAGTGAGCT
GGCAGTACCCCATGTCTGAAGAAGAGAGCTCCGATGTGGAAATCAGAAATGAAGAAAACAACAGCGGCCT
TTTTGTGACGGTCTTGGAAGTGAGCAGTGCCTCGGCGGCCCACACAGGGTTGTACACTTGCTATTACAAC
CACACTCAGACAGAAGAGAATGAGCTTGAAGGCAGGCACATTTACATCTATGTGCCAGACCCAGATGTAG
CCTTTGTACCTCTAGGAATGACGGATTATTTAGTCATCGTGGAGGATGATGATTCTGCCATTATACCTTG
TCGCACAACTGATCCCGAGACTCCTGTAACCTTACACAACAGTGAGGGGGTGGTACCTGCCTCCTATGAC
AGCAGACAGGGCTTTAATGGGACCTTCACTGTAGGGCCCTATATCTGTGAGGCCACCGTCAAAGGAAAGA
AGTTCCAGACCATCCCATTTAATGTTTATGCTTTAAAAGCAACATCAGAGCTGGATCTAGAAATGGAAGC
TCTTAAAACCGTGTATAAGTCAGGGGAAACGATTGTGGTCACCTGTGCTGTTTTTAACAATGAGGTGGTT
GACCTTCAATGGACTTACCCTGGAGAAGTGAAAGGCAAAGGCATCACAATGCTGGAAGAAATCAAAGTCC
CATCCATCAAATTGGTGTACACTTTGACGGTCCCCGAGGCCACGGTGAAAGACAGTGGAGATTACGAATG
TGCTGCCCGCCAGGCTACCAGGGAGGTCAAAGAAATGAAGAAAGTCACTATTTCTGTCCATGAGAAAGGT
TTCATTGAAATCAAACCCACCTTCAGCCAGTTGGAAGCTGTCAACCTGCATGAAGTCAAACATTTTGTTG
TAGAGGTGCGGGCCTACCCACCTCCCAGGATATCCTGGCTGAAAAACAATCTGACTCTGATTGAAAATCT
CACTGAGATCACCACTGATGTGGAAAAGATTCAGGAAATAAGGTATCGAAGCAAATTAAAGCTGATCCGT
GCTAAGGAAGAAGACAGTGGCCATTATACTATTGTAGCTCAAAATGAAGATGCTGTGAAGAGCTATACTT
TTGAACTGTTAACTCAAGTTCCTTCATCCATTCTGGACTTGGTCGATGATCACCATGGCTCAACTGGGGG
ACAGACCGTACGGTGCACAGCTGAAGGCACGCCGCTTCCTGATATTGAGTGGATGATATGCAAAGATATT
AAGAAATGTAATAATGAAACTTCCTGGACTATTTTGGCCAACAATGTCTCAAACATCATCACGGAGATCC
ACTCCCGAGACAGGAGTACCGTGGAGGGCCGTGTGACTTTCGCCAAAGTGGAGGAGACCATCGCCGTGCG
ATGCCTGGCTAAGAATCTCCTTGGAGCTGAGAACCGAGAGCTGAAGCTGGTGGCTCCCACCCTGCGTTCT
GAACTCACGGTGGCTGCTGCAGTCCTGGTGCTGTTGGTGATTGTGATCATCTCACTTATTGTCCTGGTTG
TCATTTGGAAACAGAAACCGAGGTATGAAATTCGCTGGAGGGTCATTGAATCAATCAGCCCGGATGGACA
TGAATATATTTATGTGGACCCGATGCAGCTGCCTTATGACTCAAGATGGGAGTTTCCAAGAGATGGACTA
GTGCTTGGTCGGGTCTTGGGGTCTGGAGCGTTTGGGAAGGTGGTTGAAGGAACAGCCTATGGATTAAGCC
GGTCCCAACCTGTCATGAAAGTTGCAGTGAAGATGCTAAAACCCACGGCCAGATCCAGTGAAAAACAAGC
TCTCATGTCTGAACTGAAGATAATGACTCACCTGGGGCCACATTTGAACATTGTAAACTTGCTGGGAGCC
TGCACCAAGTCAGGCCCCATTTACATCATCACAGAGTATTGCTTCTATGGAGATTTGGTCAACTATTTGC
ATAAGAATAGGGATAGCTTCCTGAGCCACCACCCAGAGAAGCCAAAGAAAGAGCTGGATATCTTTGGATT
GAACCCTGCTGATGAAAGCACACGGAGCTATGTTATTTTATCTTTTGAAAACAATGGTGACTACATGGAC
ATGAAGCAGGCTGATACTACACAGTATGTCCCCATGCTAGAAAGGAAAGAGGTTTCTAAATATTCCGACA
TCCAGAGATCACTCTATGATCGTCCAGCCTCATATAAGAAGAAATCTATGTTAGACTCAGAAGTCAAAAA
CCTCCTTTCAGATGATAACTCAGAAGGCCTTACTTTATTGGATTTGTTGAGCTTCACCTATCAAGTTGCC
CGAGGAATGGAGTTTTTGGCTTCAAAAAATTGTGTCCACCGTGATCTGGCTGCTCGCAACGTCCTCCTGG
CACAAGGAAAAATTGTGAAGATCTGTGACTTTGGCCTGGCCAGAGACATCATGCATGATTCGAACTATGT
GTCGAAAGGCAGTACCTTTCTGCCCGTGAAGTGGATGGCTCCTGAGAGCATCTTTGACAACCTCTACACC
ACACTGAGTGATGTCTGGTCTTATGGCATTCTGCTCTGGGAGATCTTTTCCCTTGGTGGCACCCCTTACC
CCGGCATGATGGTGGATTCTACTTTCTACAATAAGATCAAGAGTGGGTACTGGATGGCCAAGCCTGACCA
CGCTACCAGTGAAGTCTACGAGATCATGGTGAAATGCTGGAACAGTGAGCCGGAGAAGAGACCCTCCTTT
TACCACCTGAGTGAGATTGTGGAGAATCTGCTGCCTGGACAATATAAAAAGAGTTATGAAAAAATTCACC
TGGACTTCCTGAAGAGTGACCATCCTGCTGTGGCACGCATGCGTGTGGACTCAGACAATGCATACATTGG
TGTCACCTACAAAAACGAGGAAGACAAGCTGAAGGACTGGGAGGGTGGTCTGGATGAGCAGAGACTGAGC
GCTGACAGTGGCTACATCATTCCTCTGCCTGACATTGACCCTGTCCCTGAGGAGGAGGACCTGGGCAAGA
GGAACAGACACAGCTCGCAGACCTCTGAAGAGAGTGCCATTGAGACGGGTTCCAGCAGTTCCACCTTCAT
CAAGAGAGAGGACGAGACCATTGAAGACATCGACATGATGGACGACATCGGCATAGACTCTTCAGACCTG
GTGGAAGACAGCTTCCTGTAATGACTCGAGGCCGGCAAGGCCGGATCCAGACATGATAAGATACATTGAT
GAGTTTGGACAAACCACAACTAGAATGCAGTGAAAAAAATGCTTTATTTGTGAAATTTGTGATGCTATTG
CTTTATTTGTAACCATTATAAGCTGCAATAAACAAGTTAACAACAACAATTGCATTCATTTTATGTTTCA
GGTTCAGGGGGAGGTGGGGAGGTTTTTTAAAGCAAGTAAAACCTCTACAAATGTGGTATGGCTGATTATG
ATCCGGCTGCCTCGCGCGTTTCGGTGATGACGGTGAAAACCTCTGACACATGCAGCTCCCGGAGACGGTC
ACAGCTTGTCTGTAAGCGGATGCCGGGAGCAGACAAGCCCGTCAGGGCGCGTCAGCGGGTGTTGGCGGGT
GTCGGGGCGCAGCCATGACCGGTCGACTCTAGAGCCCCGCCGCCGGACGAACTAAACCTGACTACGGCAT
CTCTGCCCCTTCTTCGCTGGTACGAGGAGCGCTTTTGTTTTGTATTCGGGGCAGTGCATGTAATCCCTTC
AGTTGGTTGGTACAACTTGCCAACTGGGCCCTGTTCCACATGTGACACGGGGGGGGACCAAACACAAAGG
GGTTCTCTGACTGTAGTTGACATCCTTATAAATGGATGTGCACATTTGCCAACACTGAGTGGCTTTCATC
CTGGAGCAGACTTTGCATGCTGTGGACTGCAACACAACATTGCCTTTATGTGTAACTCTTGGCTGAAGCT
CTTACACCAATGCTGGGGGACATGTACCTCCCAGGGGCCCAGGAAGACTACGGGAGGCTACACCAACGTC
AATCAGAGGGGCCTGTGTAGCTACCGATAAGCGGACCCTCAAGAGGGCATTAGCAATAGTGTTTATAAGG
CCCCCTTGTTAACCCTAAACGGGTAGCATATGCTTCCCGGGTAGTAGTATATACTATCCAGACTAACCCT
AATTCAATAGCATATGTTACCCAACGGGAAGCATATGCTATCGAATTAGGGTTAGTAAAAGGGTCCTAAG
GAACAGCGATATCTCCCACCCCATGAGCTGTCACGGTTTTATTTACATGGGGTCAGGATTCCACGAGGGT
AGTGAACCATTTTAGTCACAAGGGCAGTGGCTGAAGATCAAGGAGCGGGCAGTGAACTCTCCTGAATCTT
CGCCTGCTTCTTCATTCTCCTTCGTTTAGCTAATAGAATAACTGCTGAGTTGTGAACAGTAAGGTGTATG
TGAGGTGCTCGAAAACAAGGTTTCAGGTGACGCCCCCAGAATAAAATTTGGACGGGGGGTTCAGTGGTGG
CATTGTGCTATGACACCAATATAACCCTCACAAACCCCTTGGGCAATAAATACTAGTGTAGGAATGAAAC
ATTCTGAATATCTTTAACAATAGAAATCCATGGGGTGGGGACAAGCCGTAAAGACTGGATGTCCATCTCA
CACGAATTTATGGCTATGGGCAACACATAATCCTAGTGCAATATGATACTGGGGTTATTAAGATGTGTCC
CAGGCAGGGACCAAGACAGGTGAACCATGTTGTTACACTCTATTTGTAACAAGGGGAAAGAGAGTGGACG
CCGACAGCAGCGGACTCCACTGGTTGTCTCTAACACCCCCGAAAATTAAACGGGGCTCCACGCCAATGGG
GCCCATAAACAAAGACAAGTGGCCACTCTTTTTTTTGAAATTGTGGAGTGGGGGCACGCGTCAGCCCCCA
CACGCCGCCCTGCGGTTTTGGACTGTAAAATAAGGGTGTAATAACTTGGCTGATTGTAACCCCGCTAACC
ACTGCGGTCAAACCACTTGCCCACAAAACCACTAATGGCACCCCGGGGAATACCTGCATAAGTAGGTGGG
CGGGCCAAGATAGGGGCGCGATTGCTGCGATCTGGAGGACAAATTACACACACTTGCGCCTGAGCGCCAA
GCACAGGGTTGTTGGTCCTCATATTCACGAGGTCGCTGAGAGCACGGTGGGCTAATGTTGCCATGGGTAG
CATATACTACCCAAATATCTGGATAGCATATGCTATCCTAATCTATATCTGGGTAGCATAGGCTATCCTA
ATCTATATCTGGGTAGCATATGCTATCCTAATCTATATCTGGGTAGTATATGCTATCCTAATTTATATCT
GGGTAGCATAGGCTATCCTAATCTATATCTGGGTAGCATATGCTATCCTAATCTATATCTGGGTAGTATA
TGCTATCCTAATCTGTATCCGGGTAGCATATGCTATCCTAATAGAGATTAGGGTAGTATATGCTATCCTA
ATTTATATCTGGGTAGCATATACTACCCAAATATCTGGATAGCATATGCTATCCTAATCTATATCTGGGT
AGCATATGCTATCCTAATCTATATCTGGGTAGCATAGGCTATCCTAATCTATATCTGGGTAGCATATGCT
ATCCTAATCTATATCTGGGTAGTATATGCTATCCTAATTTATATCTGGGTAGCATAGGCTATCCTAATCT
ATATCTGGGTAGCATATGCTATCCTAATCTATATCTGGGTAGTATATGCTATCCTAATCTGTATCCGGGT
AGCATATGCTATCCTCATGCATATACAGTCAGCATATGATACCCAGTAGTAGAGTGGGAGTGCTATCCTT
TGCATATGCCGCCACCTCCCAAGGGGGCGTGAATTTTCGCTGCTTGTCCTTTTCCTGCATGCTGGTTGCT
CCCATTCTTAGGTGAATTTAAGGAGGCCAGGCTAAAGCCGTCGCATGTCTGATTGCTCACCAGGTAAATG
TCGCTAATGTTTTCCAACGCGAGAAGGTGTTGAGCGCGGAGCTGAGTGACGTGACAACATGGGTATGCCC
AATTGCCCCATGTTGGGAGGACGAAAATGGTGACAAGACAGATGGCCAGAAATACACCAACAGCACGCAT
GATGTCTACTGGGGATTTATTCTTTAGTGCGGGGGAATACACGGCTTTTAATACGATTGAGGGCGTCTCC
TAACAAGTTACATCACTCCTGCCCTTCCTCACCCTCATCTCCATCACCTCCTTCATCTCCGTCATCTCCG
TCATCACCCTCCGCGGCAGCCCCTTCCACCATAGGTGGAAACCAGGGAGGCAAATCTACTCCATCGTCAA
AGCTGCACACAGTCACCCTGATATTGCAGGTAGGAGCGGGCTTTGTCATAACAAGGTCCTTAATCGCATC
CTTCAAAACCTCAGCAAATATATGAGTTTGTAAAAAGACCATGAAATAACAGACAATGGACTCCCTTAGC
GGGCCAGGTTGTGGGCCGGGTCCAGGGGCCATTCCAAAGGGGAGACGACTCAATGGTGTAAGACGACATT
GTGGAATAGCAAGGGCAGTTCCTCGCCTTAGGTTGTAAAGGGAGGTCTTACTACCTCCATATACGAACAC
ACCGGCGACCCAAGTTCCTTCGTCGGTAGTCCTTTCTACGTGACTCCTAGCCAGGAGAGCTCTTAAACCT
TCTGCAATGTTCTCAAATTTCGGGTTGGAACCTCCTTGACCACGATGCTTTCCAAACCACCCTCCTTTTT
TGCGCCTGCCTCCATCACCCTGACCCCGGGGTCCAGTGCTTGGGCCTTCTCCTGGGTCATCTGCGGGGCC
CTGCTCTATCGCTCCCGGGGGCACGTCAGGCTCACCATCTGGGCCACCTTCTTGGTGGTATTCAAAATAA
TCGGCTTCCCCTACAGGGTGGAAAAATGGCCTTCTACCTGGAGGGGGCCTGCGCGGTGGAGACCCGGATG
ATGATGACTGACTACTGGGACTCCTGGGCCTCTTTTCTCCACGTCCACGACCTCTCCCCCTGGCTCTTTC
ACGACTTCCCCCCCTGGCTCTTTCACGTCCTCTACCCCGGCGGCCTCCACTACCTCCTCGACCCCGGCCT
CCACTACCTCCTCGACCCCGGCCTCCACTGCCTCCTCGACCCCGGCCTCCACCTCCTGCTCCTGCCCCTC
CTGCTCCTGCCCCTCCTCCTGCTCCTGCCCCTCCTGCCCCTCCTGCTCCTGCCCCTCCTGCCCCTCCTGC
TCCTGCCCCTCCTGCCCCTCCTGCTCCTGCCCCTCCTGCCCCTCCTCCTGCTCCTGCCCCTCCTGCCCCT
CCTCCTGCTCCTGCCCCTCCTGCCCCTCCTGCTCCTGCCCCTCCTGCCCCTCCTGCTCCTGCCCCTCCTG
CCCCTCCTGCTCCTGCCCCTCCTGCTCCTGCCCCTCCTGCTCCTGCCCCTCCTGCTCCTGCCCCTCCTGC
CCCTCCTGCCCCTCCTCCTGCTCCTGCCCCTCCTGCTCCTGCCCCTCCTGCCCCTCCTGCCCCTCCTGCT
CCTGCCCCTCCTCCTGCTCCTGCCCCTCCTGCCCCTCCTGCCCCTCCTCCTGCTCCTGCCCCTCCTGCCC
CTCCTCCTGCTCCTGCCCCTCCTCCTGCTCCTGCCCCTCCTGCCCCTCCTGCCCCTCCTCCTGCTCCTGC
CCCTCCTGCCCCTCCTCCTGCTCCTGCCCCTCCTCCTGCTCCTGCCCCTCCTGCCCCTCCTGCCCCTCCT
CCTGCTCCTGCCCCTCCTCCTGCTCCTGCCCCTCCTGCCCCTCCTGCCCCTCCTGCCCCTCCTCCTGCTC
CTGCCCCTCCTCCTGCTCCTGCCCCTCCTGCTCCTGCCCCTCCCGCTCCTGCTCCTGCTCCTGTTCCACC
GTGGGTCCCTTTGCAGCCAATGCAACTTGGACGTTTTTGGGGTCTCCGGACACCATCTCTATGTCTTGGC
CCTGATCCTGAGCCGCCCGGGGCTCCTGGTCTTCCGCCTCCTCGTCCTCGTCCTCTTCCCCGTCCTCGTC
CATGGTTATCACCCCCTCTTCTTTGAGGTCCACTGCCGCCGGAGCCTTCTGGTCCAGATGTGTCTCCCTT
CTCTCCTAGGCCATTTCCAGGTCCTGTACCTGGCCCCTCGTCAGACATGATTCACACTAAAAGAGATCAA
TAGACATCTTTATTAGACGACGCTCAGTGAATACAGGGAGTGCAGACTCCTGCCCCCTCCAACAGCCCCC
CCACCCTCATCCCCTTCATGGTCGCTGTCAGACAGATCCAGGTCTGAAAATTCCCCATCCTCCGAACCAT
CCTCGTCCTCATCACCAATTACTCGCAGCCCGGAAAACTCCCGCTGAACATCCTCAAGATTTGCGTCCTG
AGCCTCAAGCCAGGCCTCAAATTCCTCGTCCCCCTTTTTGCTGGACGGTAGGGATGGGGATTCTCGGGAC
CCCTCCTCTTCCTCTTCAAGGTCACCAGACAGAGATGCTACTGGGGCAACGGAAGAAAAGCTGGGTGCGG
CCTGTGAGGATCAGCTTATCGATGATAAGCTGTCAAACATGAGAATTCTTGAAGACGAAAGGGCCTCGTG
ATACGCCTATTTTTATAGGTTAATGTCATGATAATAATGGTTTCTTAGACGTCAGGTGGCACTTTTCGGG
GAAATGTGCGCGGAACCCCTATTTGTTTATTTTTCTAAATACATTCAAATATGTATCCGCTCATGAGACA
ATAACCCTGATAAATGCTTCAATAATATTGAAAAAGGAAGAGTATGAGTATTCAACATTTCCGTGTCGCC
CTTATTCCCTTTTTTGCGGCATTTTGCCTTCCTGTTTTTGCTCACCCAGAAACGCTGGTGAAAGTAAAAG
ATGCTGAAGATCAGTTGGGTGCACGAGTGGGTTACATCGAACTGGATCTCAACAGCGGTAAGATCCTTGA
GAGTTTTCGCCCCGAAGAACGTTTTCCAATGATGAGCACTTTTAAAGTTCTGCTATGTGGCGCGGTATTA
TCCCGTGTTGACGCCGGGCAAGAGCAACTCGGTCGCCGCATACACTATTCTCAGAATGACTTGGTTGAGT
ACTCACCAGTCACAGAAAAGCATCTTACGGATGGCATGACAGTAAGAGAATTATGCAGTGCTGCCATAAC
CATGAGTGATAACACTGCGGCCAACTTACTTCTGACAACGATCGGAGGACCGAAGGAGCTAACCGCTTTT
TTGCACAACATGGGGGATCATGTAACTCGCCTTGATCGTTGGGAACCGGAGCTGAATGAAGCCATACCAA
ACGACGAGCGTGACACCACGATGCCTGCAGCAATGGCAACAACGTTGCGCAAACTATTAACTGGCGAACT
ACTTACTCTAGCTTCCCGGCAACAATTAATAGACTGGATGGAGGCGGATAAAGTTGCAGGACCACTTCTG
CGCTCGGCCCTTCCGGCTGGCTGGTTTATTGCTGATAAATCTGGAGCCGGTGAGCGTGGGTCTCGCGGTA
TCATTGCAGCACTGGGGCCAGATGGTAAGCCCTCCCGTATCGTAGTTATCTACACGACGGGGAGTCAGGC
AACTATGGATGAACGAAATAGACAGATCGCTGAGATAGGTGCCTCACTGATTAAGCATTGGTAACTGTCA
GACCAAGTTTACTCATATATACTTTAGATTGATTTAAAACTTCATTTTTAATTTAAAAGGATCTAGGTGA
AGATCCTTTTTGATAATCTCATGACCAAAATCCCTTAACGTGAGTTTTCGTTCCACTGAGCGTCAGACCC
CGTAGAAAAGATCAAAGGATCTTCTTGAGATCCTTTTTTTCTGCGCGTAATCTGCTGCTTGCAAACAAAA
AAACCACCGCTACCAGCGGTGGTTTGTTTGCCGGATCAAGAGCTACCAACTCTTTTTCCGAAGGTAACTG
GCTTCAGCAGAGCGCAGATACCAAATACTGTCCTTCTAGTGTAGCCGTAGTTAGGCCACCACTTCAAGAA
CTCTGTAGCACCGCCTACATACCTCGCTCTGCTAATCCTGTTACCAGTGGCTGCTGCCAGTGGCGATAAG
TCGTGTCTTACCGGGTTGGACTCAAGACGATAGTTACCGGATAAGGCGCAGCGGTCGGGCTGAACGGGGG
GTTCGTGCACACAGCCCAGCTTGGAGCGAACGACCTACACCGAACTGAGATACCTACAGCGTGAGCTATG
AGAAAGCGCCACGCTTCCCGAAGGGAGAAAGGCGGACAGGTATCCGGTAAGCGGCAGGGTCGGAACAGGA
GAGCGCACGAGGGAGCTTCCAGGGGGAAACGCCTGGTATCTTTATAGTCCTGTCGGGTTTCGCCACCTCT
GACTTGAGCGTCGATTTTTGTGATGCTCGTCAGGGGGGCGGAGCCTATGGAAAAACGCCAGCAACGCGGC
CTTTTTACGGTTCCTGGCCTTTTGCTGCGCCGCGTGCGGCTGCTGGAGATGGCGGACGCGATGGATATGT
TCTGCCAAGGGTTGGTTTGCGCATTCACAGTTCTCCGCAAGAATTGATTGGCTCCAATTCTTGGAGTGGT
GAATCCGTTAGCGAGGTGCCGCCGGCTTCCATTCAGGTCGAGGTGGCCCGGCTCCATGCACCGCGACGCA
ACGCGGGGAGGCAGACAAGGTATAGGGCGGCGCCTACAATCCATGCCAACCCGTTCCATGTGCTCGCCGA
GGCGGCATAAATCGCCGTGACGATCAGCGGTCCAGTGATCGAAGTTAGGCTGGTAAGAGCCGCGAGCGAT
CCTTGAAGCTGTCCCTGATGGTCGTCATCTACCTGCCTGGACAGCATGGCCTGCAACGCGGGCATCCCGA
TGCCGCCGGAAGCGAGAAGAATCATAATGGGGAAGGCCATCCAGCCTCGCGTCGCAAGGATCTTGCCGCT
ATTGAGATCCAGTTCGATATAGCCCACTCTTGCACCCAGTTGATCTTCAGCATCTTTTACTTTCACCAGC
GTTTCGGGGTGTGCAAAAACAGGCAAGCAAAATGCCGCAAAGAAGGGAATGAGTGCGACACGAAAATGTT
GGATGCTCATACTCGTCCTTTTTCAATATTATTGAAGCATTTATCAGGGTTACTAGTACGTCTCTCAAGG
ATAAGTAAGTAATATTAAGGTACGGGAGGTATTGGACAGGCCGCAATAAAATATCTTTATTTTCATTACA
TCTGTGTGTTGGTTTTTTGTGTGAATCGATAGTACTAACATACGCTCTCCATCAAAACAAAACGAAACAA
AACAAACTAGCAAAATAGGCTGTCCCCAGTGCAAGTGCAGGTGCCAGAACATTTCTCTGGCCTAACTGGC
CGGTACCTGAGCTCACTAGCAGGATGTCCATATTAGGACATCTAGGATGTCCATATTAGGACATCTAGGA
TGTCCATATTAGGACATCTAGGATGTCCATATTAGGACATCTAGGATGTCCATATTAGGACATCTAGATC
TGGCCTCGGCGGCCAAGCTTAGACACTAGAGGGTATATAATGGAAGCTCGACTTCCAGCTTGGCAATCCG
GTACTGTTGGTAAAGCCACCGGCGCGCCATGGTGAGCAAGGGCGAGGAGCTGTTCACCGGGGTGGTGCCC
ATCCTGGTCGAGCTGGACGGCGACGTAAACGGCCACAAGTTCAGCGTGTCCGGCGAGGGCGAGGGCGATG
CCACCTACGGCAAGCTGACCCTGAAGTTCATCTGCACCACCGGCAAGCTGCCCGTGCCCTGGCCCACCCT
CGTGACCACCCTGACCTACGGCGTGCAGTGCTTCAGCCGCTACCCCGACCACATGAAGCAGCACGACTTC
TTCAAGTCCGCCATGCCCGAAGGCTACGTCCAGGAGCGCACCATCTTCTTCAAGGACGACGGCAACTACA
AGACCCGCGCCGAGGTGAAGTTCGAGGGCGACACCCTGGTGAACCGCATCGAGCTGAAGGGCATCGACTT
CAAGGAGGACGGCAACATCCTGGGGCACAAGCTGGAGTACAACTACAACAGCCACAACGTCTATATCATG
GCCGACAAGCAGAAGAACGGCATCAAGGTGAACTTCAAGATCCGCCACAACATCGAGGACGGCAGCGTGC
AGCTCGCCGACCACTACCAGCAGAACACCCCCATCGGCGACGGCCCCGTGCTGCTGCCCGACAACCACTA
CCTGAGCACCCAGTCCGCCCTGAGCAAAGACCCCAACGAGAAGCGCGATCACATGGTCCTGCTGGAGTTC
GTGACCGCCGCCGGGATCACTCTCGGCATGGACGAGCTGTACAAGAGTCATGGTTTTCCCCCGGAAGTCG
AAGAGCAGGACGACGGGACGCTGCCAATGTCATGCGCACAAGAGTCTGGTATGGATCGCCACCCGGCTGC
GTGTGCCAGCGCGAGAATCAATGTATAATGAGGCGCGCCCTAAGGCCGCGACTCTAGAGTCGGGGCGGCC
GGCCGCTTCGAGCAGACATGATAAGATACATTGATGAGTTTGGACAAACCACAACTAGAATGCAGTGAAA
AAAATGCTTTATTTGTGAAATTTGTGATGCTATTGCTTTATTTGTAACCATTATAAGCTGCAATAAACAA
GTTAACAACAACAATTGCATTCATTTTATGTTTCAGGTTCAGGGGGAGGTGTGGGAGGTTTTTTAAAGCA
AGTAAAACCTCTACAAATGTGGTAAAATCGATAAGCGAACGCCAGCAAGACGTAGCCCAGCGCGTCGGCC
GCCATGCCCTGCTTCATCCCCGTGGCCCGTTGCTCGCGTTTGCTGGCGGTGTCCCCGGAAGAAATATATT
TGCATGTCTTTAGTTCTATGATGACACAAACCCCGCCCAGCGTCTTGTCATTGGCGAATTCGAACACGCA
GATGCAGTCGGGGCGGCGCGGTCCCAGGTCCACTTCGCATATTAAGGTGACGCGTGTGGCCTCGAACACC
GAGCGACCCTGCAGCGACCCGCTTAACAGCGTCAACAGCGTGCCGCAGATCCCGGGCAATGAGATATGAA
AAAGCCTGAACTCACCGCGACGTCTGTCGAGAAGTTTCTGATCGAAAAGTTCGACAGCGTCTCCGACCTG
ATGCAGCTCTCGGAGGGCGAAGAATCTCGTGCTTTCAGCTTCGATGTAGGAGGGCGTGGATATGTCCTGC
GGGTAAATAGCTGCGCCGATGGTTTCTACAAAGATCGTTATGTTTATCGGCACTTTGCATCGGCCGCGCT
CCCGATTCCGGAAGTGCTTGACATTGGGGAATTCAGCGAGAGCCTGACCTATTGCATCTCCCGCCGTGCA
CAGGGTGTCACGTTGCAAGACCTGCCTGAAACCGAACTGCCCGCTGTTCTGCAGCCGGTCGCGGAGGCCA
TGGATGCGATCGCTGCGGCCGATCTTAGCCAGACGAGCGGGTTCGGCCCATTCGGACCGCAAGGAATCGG
TCAATACACTACATGGCGTGATTTCATATGCGCGATTGCTGATCCCCATGTGTATCACTGGCAAACTGTG
ATGGACGACACCGTCAGTGCGTCCGTCGCGCAGGCTCTCGATGAGCTGATGCTTTGGGCCGAGGACTGCC
CCGAAGTCCGGCACCTCGTGCACGCGGATTTCGGCTCCAACAATGTCCTGACGGACAATGGCCGCATAAC
AGCGGTCATTGACTGGAGCGAGGCGATGTTCGGGGATTCCCAATACGAGGTCGCCAACATCTTCTTCTGG
AGGCCGTGGTTGGCTTGTATGGAGCAGCAGACGCGCTACTTCGAGCGGAGGCATCCGGAGCTTGCAGGAT
CGCCGCGGCTCCGGGCGTATATGCTCCGCATTGGTCTTGACCAACTCTATCAGAGCTTGGTTGACGGCAA
TTTCGATGATGCAGCTTGGGCGCAGGGTCGATGCGACGCAATCGTCCGATCCGGAGCCGGGACTGTCGGG
CGTACACAAATCGCCCGCAGAAGCGCGGCCGTCTGGACCGATGGCTGTGTAGAAGTACTCGCCGATAGTG
GAAACCGACGCCCCAGCACTCGTCCGAGGGCAAAGGAATAGGGGAGATGGGGGAGGCTAACTGAAACACG
GAAGGAGACAATACCGGAAGGAACCCGCGCTATGACGGCAATAAAAAGACAGAATAAAACGCACGGGTGT
TGGGTCGTTTGTTCATAAACGCGGGGTTCGGTCCCAGGGCTGGCACTCTGTCGATACCCCACCGAGACCC
CATTGGGGCCAATACGCCCGCGTTTCTTCCTTTTCCCCACCCCACCCCCCAAGTTCGGGTGAAGGCCCAG
GGCTCGCAGCCAACGTCGGGGCGGCAGGCCCTGCCATAGCCACTGGCCCCGTGGGTTAGGGACGGGGTCC
CCCATGGGGAATGGTTTATGGTTCGTGGGGGTTATTATTTTGGGCGTTGCGTGGGGTCTGGTCCACGACT
GGACTGAGCAGACAGACCCATGGTTTTTGGATGGCCTGGGCATGGACCGCATGTACTGGCGCGACACGAA
CACCGGGCGTCTGTGGCTGCCAAACACCCCCGACCCCCAAAAACCACCGCGCGGATTTCTGGCGTGCCAA
GCTAGTCGACCAATTCTCATGTTTGACAGCTTATCATCGCAGATCCGGGCAACGTTGTTGCATTGCTGCA
GGCGCAGAACTGGTAGGTATGGAAGATCTATACATTGAATCAATATTGGCAATTAGCCATATTAGTCATT
GGTTATATAGCATAAATCAATATTGGCTATTGGCCATTGCATACGTTGTATCTATATCATAATATGTACA
TTTATATTGGCTCATGTCCAATATGACCGCCATGTT
